>Addgene plasmid #186707 | pSEVA251::PpsbA2*::B0032::CYP110D1 | addgene full sequence | sequence record 368448 | Addgene NGS Result
TTAATTAAAGCGGATAACAATTTCACACAGGAGGCCGCCTAGGCCGCGGCCGCGCGAATTCGAGCTCGGT
ACCCGGGCTAATTAGGGGGTGTCGCCCTTTACACGTACTTAGTCGCTGAAGAATTCGCGGCCGCTTCTAG
AGAGCTTTACAAAACTCTCATTAATCCTTTAGACTAAGTTTAGTCAGTTCCAATCTGTACTAGTCACACA
GGAAAGTACTAGATGACAGTCACTCAAAACCTACCCAACGGCCCCAGAATACCCCGGTTGTTACGGTTGT
TTAAGTTTATTACTCAACCAATACAGTATGTGGAAGATTTTGCCAAAGTCTACGGTGACAACTTCACTAT
CTGGGGGAGTGGAGAAAGTTATTTTGTCTACTTTAGCCATCCCCAAGCATTGGAACAGATTTTTACTAAT
GTTAGTTGTTTTGAGAGTAGTGGTGGAGGTAGTCCGCTTTTAGAACTTTTATTGGGTAAGAATTCTTTAA
TTTTACTAGAAGGCGATCGCCATCAGCGCCAACGTCAACTATTAACCCCACCTTTCCACGGTGAAAGGAT
GCGGGCTTATGGTCAAACTATTCGTGAAATAACTCAACAAGTCACTCAAGCATGGCAAATGGGTAAGCCC
TTCAATATCCGGGCTTCCATGCAGGAAATTACCATGCGTGTCATTTTGCGGGTAGTGTTTGGTGTTGATG
AGGGGGAATTGTTTCAAGAACTGCGGCAATTGCTAACTACCCTGTTAGATTTCATGGGTTCTCCTCTAAT
GTCCAGCACCTTCTTTTTTAGTTTCACGCAAAAGGACTATGGTGCATGGAGTCCTTGGGGGCGAATGGTG
CGCCTCATCAAAAAAATTGACCAACTGATTTACGCTTTGATTGCTCAACGTCGGGCTGAGTTTGGCGAAA
ATCGTCAAGATATCCTTAGTTTATTAATTTCGGCACGTTATGACGACGGACAGCCAATGTCAGACGTAGA
GTTACGGGATGAATTAATGACAATGTTGGTTGCAGGACATGAAACCACTGCTTCAGCCTTGACTTGGGCG
TTTTATTGGATTGATAGCGTACCAGAAGTACGTGAAAAGTTATTTCAGGAATTAGATACACTGAATGACG
ATTCAGAACCCAGTATTATTGCCAAATTGCCTTATTTAACAGCAGTTTGCCAAGAAACCCTACGCTTTTA
TCCTATTGTGCTGAATGCTTTCTTCCGGCGAACAAAAAACCCTATGGAAATTATGGGCTACAAACTGCCG
AAAGCAACATTAGTTGTTCCTAGTATTTATTTAGCCCATCATCGAGAAGAAGTTTATCCGCAATCCAAGC
AATTCCGACCAGAACGCTTTTTAGAAAAGCAATTCTCCCCTTACGAATACTTACCCTTTGGCGGCGGTAA
TCGGCGCTGCATCGGTCTAGCATTTGCCCAATATGAAATGAAAATTGTCTTAGCAACAATTTTGTCACAA
TTCCAAGTATCTAGACTCAGTAAGCGTCCGGTGCAGCCTGTGCGTCGGGGATTAACTTTGGCAGCACCAG
GAGGAATGAAGATGGTGGCTAATAAAAGAATGCGTAATTCGTAACTGCAGGCATGCAAGCTTGCGGCCGC
GTCGTGACTGGGAAAACCCTGGCGACTAGTCTTGGACTCCTGTTGATAGATCCAGTAATGACCTCAGAAC
TCCATCTGGATTTGTTCAGAACGCTCGGTTGCCGCCGGGCGTTTTTTATTGGTGAGAATCCAGGGGTCCC
CAATAATTACGATTTAAATTTGTGTCTCAAAATCTCTGATGTTACATTGCACAAGATAAAAATATATCAT
CATGAACAATAAAACTGTCTGCTTACATAAACAGTAATACAAGGGGTGTTATGAGCCATATTCAGCGTGA
AACGAGCTGTAGCCGTCCGCGTCTGAACAGCAACATGGATGCGGATCTGTATGGCTATAAATGGGCGCGT
GATAACGTGGGTCAGAGCGGCGCGACCATTTATCGTCTGTATGGCAAACCGGATGCGCCGGAACTGTTTC
TGAAACATGGCAAAGGCAGCGTGGCGAACGATGTGACCGATGAAATGGTGCGTCTGAACTGGCTGACCGA
ATTTATGCCGCTGCCGACCATTAAACATTTTATTCGCACCCCGGATGATGCGTGGCTGCTGACCACCGCG
ATTCCGGGCAAAACCGCGTTTCAGGTGCTGGAAGAATATCCGGATAGCGGCGAAAACATTGTGGATGCGC
TGGCCGTGTTTCTGCGTCGTCTGCATAGCATTCCGGTGTGCAACTGCCCGTTTAACAGCGATCGTGTGTT
TCGTCTGGCCCAGGCGCAGAGCCGTATGAACAACGGCCTGGTGGATGCGAGCGATTTTGATGATGAACGT
AACGGCTGGCCGGTGGAACAGGTGTGGAAAGAAATGCATAAACTGCTGCCGTTTAGCCCGGATAGCGTGG
TGACCCACGGCGATTTTAGCCTGGATAACCTGATTTTCGATGAAGGCAAACTGATTGGCTGCATTGATGT
GGGCCGTGTGGGCATTGCGGATCGTTATCAGGATCTGGCCATTCTGTGGAACTGCCTGGGCGAATTTAGC
CCGAGCCTGCAAAAACGTCTGTTTCAGAAATATGGCATTGATAATCCGGATATGAACAAACTGCAATTTC
ATCTGATGCTGGATGAATTTTTCTAATAATTAATTGGACCGCGGTCCGCGCGTTGTCCTTTTCCGCTGCA
TAACCCTGCTTCGGGGTCATTATAGCGATTTTTTCGGTATATCCATCCTTTTTCGCACGATATACAGGAT
TTTGCCAAAGGGTTCGTGTAGACTTTCCTTGGTGTATCCAACGGCGTCAGCCGGGCAGGATAGGTGAAGT
AGGCCCACCCGCGAGCGGGTGTTCCTTCTTCACTGTCCCTTATTCGCACCTGGCGGTGCTCAACGGGAAT
CCTGCTCTGCGAGGCTGGCCGTAGGCCGGCCTCAGCCTGCCGCCTTGGGCCGGGTGATGTCGTACTTGCC
CGCCGCGAACTCGGTTACCGTCCAGCCCAGCGCGACCAGCTCCGGCAACGCCTCGCGCACCCGCTGGCGG
CGCTTGCGCATGGTCGAACCACTGGCCTCTGACGGCCAGACATAGCCGCACAAGGTATCTATGGAAGCCT
TGCCGGTTTTGCCGGGGTCGATCCAGCCACACAGCCGCTGGTGCAGCAGGCGGGCGGTTTCGCTGTCCAG
CGCCCGCACCTCGTCCATGCTGATGCGCACATGCTGGCCGCCACCCATGACGGCCTGCGCGATCAAGGGG
TTCAGGGCCACGTACAGGCGCCCGTCCGCCTCGTCGCTGGCGTACTCCGACAGCAGCCGAAACCCCTGCC
GCTTGCGGCCATTCTGGGCGATGATGGATACCTTCCAAAGGCGCTCGATGCAGTCCTGTATGTGCTTGAG
CGCCCCACCACTATCGACCTCTGCCCCGATTTCCTTTGCCAGCGCCCGATAGCTACCTTTGACCACCATG
GCATCAGCGGTGACGGCCTCCCACTTGGGTTCCAGGAACAGCCGGAGCTGCCGTCCGCCTTCGGTCTTGG
GTTCCGGGCCAAGCACTAGGCCATTAGGCCCAGCCATGGCCACCAGCCCTTGCAGGATGCGCAGATCATC
AGCGCCCAGCGGCTCCGGGCCGCTGAACTCGATCCGCTTGCCGTCGCCGTAGTCATACGTCACGTCCAGC
TTGCTGCGCTTGCGCTCGCCCCGCTTGAGGGCACGGAACAGGCCGGGGGCCAGACAGTGCGCCGGGTCGT
GCCGGACGTGGCTGAGGCTGTGCTTGTTCTTAGGCTTCACCACGGGGCACCCCCTTGCTCTTGCGCTGCC
TCTCCAGCACGGCGGGCTTGAGCACCCCGCCGTCATGCCGCCTGAACCACCGATCAGCGAACGGTGCGCC
ATAGTTGGCCTTGCTCACACCGAAGCGGACGAAGAACCGGCGCTGGTCGTCGTCCACACCCCATTCCTCG
GCCTCGGCGCTGGTCATGCTCGACAGGTAGGACTGCCAGCGGATGTTATCGACCAGTACCGAGCTGCCCC
GGCTGGCCTGCTGCTGGTCGCCTGCGCCCATCATGGCCGCGCCCTTGCTGGCATGGTGCAGGAACACGAT
AGAGCACCCGGTATCGGCGGCGATGGCCTCCATGCGACCGATGACCTGGGCCATGGGGCCGCTGGCGTTT
TCTTCCTCGATGTGGAACCGGCGCAGCGTGTCCAGCACCATCAGGCGGCGGCCCTCGGCGGCGCGCTTGA
GGCCGTCGAACCACTCCGGGGCCATGATGTTGGGCAGGCTGCCGATCAGCGGCTGGATCAGCAGGCCGTC
AGCCACGGCTTGCCGTTCCTCGGCGCTGAGGTGCGCCCCAAGGGCGTGCAGGCGGTGATGAATGGCGGNN
NNNNGGTCTTCGGCGGGCAGGTAGATCACCGGGCCGGTGGGCAGTTCGCCCACCTCCAGCAGATCCGGCC
CGCCTGCAATCTGTGCGGCCAGTTGCAGGGCCAGCATGGATTTACCGGCACCACCGGGCGACACCAGCGC
CCCGACCGTACCGGCCACCATGTTGGGCAAAACGTAGTCCAGCGGTGGCGGCGCTGCTGCGAACGCCTCC
AGAATATTGATAGGCTTATGGGTAGCCATTGATTGCCTCCTTTGCAGGCAGTTGGTGGTTAGGCGCTGGC
GGGGTCACTACCCCCGCCCTGCGCCGCTCTGAGTTCTTCCAGGCACTCGCGCAGCGCCTCGTATTCGTCG
TCGGTCAGCCAGAACTTGCGCTGACGCATCCCTTTGGCCTTCATGCGCTCGGCATATCGCGCTTGGCGTA
CAGCGTCAGGGCTGGCCAGCAGGTCGCCGGTCTGCTTGTCCTTTTGGTCTTTCATATCAGTCACCGAGAA
ACTTGCCGGGGCCGAAAGGCTTGTCTTCGCGGAACAAGGACAAGGTGCAGCCGTCAAGGTTAAGGCTGGC
CATATCAGCGACTGAAAAGCGGCCAGCCTCGGCCTTGTTTGACGTATAACCAAAGCCACCGGGCAACCAA
TAGCCCTTGTCACTTTTGATCAGGTAGACCGACCCTGAAGCGCTTTTTTCGTATTCCATAAAACCCCCTT
CTGTGCGTGAGTACTCATAGTATAACAGGCGTGAGTACCAACGCAAGCACTACATGCTGAAATCTGGCCC
GCCCCTGTCCATGCCTCGCTGGCGGGGTGCCGGTGCCCGTGCCAGCTCGGCCCGCGCAAGCTGGACGCTG
GGCAGACCCATGACCTTGCTGACGGTGCGCTCGATGTAATCCGCTTCGTGGCCGGGCTTGCGCTCTGCCA
GCGCTGGGCTGGCCTCGGCCATGGCCTTGCCGATTTCCTCGGCACTGCGGCCCCGGCTGGCCAGCTTCTG
CGCGGCGATAAAGTCGCACTTGCTGAGGTCATCACCGAAGCGCTTGACCAGCCCGGCCATCTCGCTGCGG
TACTCGTCCAGCGCCGTGCGCCGGTGGCGGCTAAGCTGCCGCTCGGGCAGTTCGAGGCTGGCCAGCCTGC
GGGCCTTCTCCTGCTGCCGCTGGGCCTGCTCGATCTGCTGGCCAGCCTGCTGCACCAGCGCCGGGCCAGC
GGTGGCGGTCTTGCCCTTGGATTCACGCAGCAGCACCCACGGCTGATAACCGGCGCGGGTGGTGTGCTTG
TCCTTGCGGTTGGTGAAGCCCGCCAAGCGGCCATAGTGGCGGCTGTCGGCGCTGGCCGGGTCGGCGTCGT
ACTCGCTGGCCAGCGTCCGGGCAATCTGCCCCCGAAGTTCACCGCCTGCGGCGTCGGCCACCTTGACCCA
TGCCTGATAGTTCTTCGGGCTGGTTTCCACTACCAGGGCAGGCTCCCGGCCCTCGGCTTTCATGTCATCC
AGGTCAAACTCGCTGAGGTCGTCCACCAGCACCAGACCATGCCGCTCCTGCTCGGCGGGCCTGATATACA
CGTCATTGCCCTGGGCATTCATCCGCTTGAGCCATGGCGTGTTCTGGAGCACTTCGGCGGCTGACCATTC
CCGGTTCATCATCTGGCCGGTGGTGGCGTCCCTGACGCCGATATCGAAGCGCTCACAGCCCATGGCCTTG
AGCTGTCGGCCTATGGCCTGCAAAGTCCTGTCGTTCTTCATCGGGCCACCAAGCGATTCCCACACATTAT
ACGAGCCGGAAGCATAAAGTGTAGCTAGATCCGAAGGATGAGCCGGGCTGAATGATCGACCGAGACAGGC
CCTGCGGGGCTGCACACGCGCCCCCACCCTTCGGGTAGGGGGAAAGGCCGCTAAAGCGGCTAAAAGCGCT
CCAGCGTATTTCTGCGGGGTTTGGTGTGGGGTTTAGCGGGCTTTGCCCGCCTTTCCCCCTGCCGCGCAGC
GGTGGGGCGGTGTGTAGCCTAGCGCAGCGAATAGACCAGCTATCCGGCCTCTGGCCGGGCATATTGGGCA
AGGGCAGCAGCGCCCCACAAGGGCGCTGATAACCGCGCCTAGTGGATTATTCTTAGATAATCATGGATGG
ATTTTTCCAACACCCCGCCAGCCCCCGCCCCTGCTGGGTTTGCAGGTTTGGGGGCGTGACAGTTATTGCA
GGGGTTCGTGACAGTTATTGCAGGGGGGCGTGACAGTTATTGCAGGGGTTCGTGACAGTTAGGGCGCGCC
CAGCTGTCTAGGGCGGCGGATTTGTCCTACTCAGGAGAGCGTTCACCGACAAACAACAGATAAAACGAAA
GGCCCAGTCTTTCGACTGAGCCTTTCGTTTTATTTGATGCCT
Features (pLannotate 1.2.2; 14 found; start..end, strand, type, name):
     56..77      +  misc_feature   MCS (fragment): pUC18/19 multiple cloning site
    121..142     +  misc_feature   BioBrick prefix: BioBrick prefix for parts that do not start with "ATG"
   1585..1602    +  misc_feature   MCS (fragment): pUC18/19 multiple cloning site
   1610..1634    +  CDS            lacZα (fragment): LacZα fragment of β-galactosidase; lacZ fragment
   1645..1739    +  terminator     lambda t0 terminator: transcription terminator from phage lambda
   1871..2683    +  CDS            aphA1: KKA1_ECOLX - Also known as nptI. Protein inferred from homology: Swiss-Prot protein existence level 3. Resistance to kanamycin and structurally-related aminoglycosides, including amikacin. From Escherichia coli.
   2853..2961    +  oriT           oriT: incP origin of transfer
   2972..3823    -  CDS            RSF1010 RepC (fragment): replication protein C of the broad-host-range plasmid RSF1010 (Scholz et al., 1989); repC
   3810..4649    -  CDS            RSF1010 RepA: replication protein A of the broad-host-range plasmid RSF1010 (Scholz et al., 1989); repA
   4641..4715    -  ncRNA          Plasmid R1162: Accession: RF00043 - R1162-like plasmid antisense RNA
   5160..6131    -  CDS            RSF1010 RepB: replication protein B of the broad-host-range plasmid RSF1010 (Scholz et al., 1989); repB
   6155..6183    -  promoter       lac UV5 promoter (fragment): E. coli lac promoter with an "up" mutation
   6238..6632    +  rep_origin     RSF1010 oriV: replication origin of the broad-host-range plasmid RSF1010; requires the RSF1010 RepA/B/C proteins for replication (Scholz et al., 1989)
   6670..6756    -  terminator     rrnB T1 terminator: Escherichia coli rrnB; transcription terminator T1 from the E. coli rrnB gene
