[The description below was written by a language model from this plasmid's Addgene catalogue record and pLannotate feature annotations shown in this document.]
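Description:
pSEVA251::PpsbA2*::B0032::CYP110D1 is a broad-host-range expression plasmid built on the pSEVA251 backbone of the Standard European Vector Architecture series, intended for heterologous gene expression in the cyanobacterium Synechocystis. Replication depends on the RSF1010 replicon: the annotated oriV together with the repA, repB and repC genes, whose products are required for that origin to fire, plus the associated R1162-type antisense RNA. This system lets the plasmid be maintained at low copy number in E. coli, where it is propagated, as well as in diverse Gram-negative hosts including cyanobacteria. Selection is by kanamycin through the aphA1 (nptI) aminoglycoside phosphotransferase gene, and an incP oriT allows mobilisation by conjugation when transfer functions are supplied in trans. The lambda t0 and rrnB T1 terminators flank the cargo region and insulate it from the rest of the backbone.

The cargo, cloned between XmaI and PstI sites in the pUC-type polylinker, is a roughly 1.4 kb synthetic cassette carrying the coding sequence of alr4766, the cytochrome P450 monooxygenase CYP110D1 of Nostoc sp. PCC 7120. According to the catalogue record it is driven by the PpsbA2* promoter, a variant of the promoter of the photosystem II psbA2 gene, and translated from the BioBrick ribosome binding site BBa_B0032. The automated feature table does not annotate the promoter, RBS or CYP110D1 itself; it shows only a BioBrick prefix and polylinker fragments bounding the unannotated interval where the insert lies. The sequenced record is also slightly longer than the catalogued total size. The associated publication used the enzyme expressed in Synechocystis sp. PCC 6803 for light-driven hydroxylation of testosterone, making the plasmid a tool for photosynthesis-powered whole-cell biocatalysis.
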