Addgene plasmid #186707: pSEVA251::PpsbA2*::B0032::CYP110D1
Purpose: CYP110D1 coding sequence under the control of PpsbA2* promoter and the BBa_B0032 RBS, for the expression in Synechocystis.
Depositing lab: Paula Tamagnini. Depositing organization: Instituto de Biologia Molecular e Celular (IBMC). Publication: Light-driven hydroxylation of testosterone by Synechocystis sp. PCC 6803 expressing the heterologous CYP450 monooxygenase CYP110D1. Mascia F, Pereira SB, Pacheco CC, Oliveira P, Solarczek J, Schallmey A, Kourist R, Alphand V and Tamagnini P.. Green Chemistry, 24 (2022):6156 10.1039/D1GC04714K.
Backbone
  Vector backbone: pSEVA251
  Backbone size w/o insert (bp): 5303
  Total vector size (bp): 6745
  Vector type: Synthetic Biology
Growth in bacteria
  Bacterial resistance: Kanamycin, 50 μg/mL
  Growth temperature: 37°C
  Growth strain: DH5alpha
  Copy number: Low Copy
Gene/Insert
  Gene/Insert name: alr4766 (alt name: CYP110D1)
  Species: Synthetic; Nostoc sp. PCC 7120
  Insert size (bp): 1442
  Promoter: PpsbA2*
  Cloning method: Restriction Enzyme; 5′ cloning site XmaI (not destroyed); 3′ cloning site PstI (not destroyed)
  Sequencing primers: 5′ gcggataacaatttcacacag; 3′ gaacaaatccagatggagttc
Terms and licenses: Academic/Nonprofit Terms; Industry Terms: Not Available to Industry
How to cite: pSEVA251::PpsbA2*::B0032::CYP110D1 was a gift from Paula Tamagnini (Addgene plasmid # 186707 ; http://n2t.net/addgene:186707 ; RRID:Addgene_186707)
